Addgene plasmid #84145: pFGC5941-PacI-ath-STTM779.2
Purpose: target miRNA779.2 for destruction in Arabidopsis thaliana
Depositing lab: Guiliang Tang. Depositing organization: Michigan Technological University. Publication: Construction of short tandem target mimic (STTM) to block the functions of plant and animal microRNAs. Tang G, Yan J, Gu Y, Qiao M, Fan R, Mao Y, Tang X. Methods. 2012 Oct;58(2):118-25. doi: 10.1016/j.ymeth.2012.10.006. Epub 2012 Oct 23. PubMed 23098881.
Backbone
  Vector backbone: pFGC5941-PacI
  Backbone manufacturer: Guiliang Tang (Addgene plasmid # 44182)
  Backbone size w/o insert (bp): 8608
  Vector type: Plant Expression
  Selectable markers: Basta
Growth in bacteria
  Bacterial resistance: Chloramphenicol and Kanamycin, 25 & 50 μg/mL
  Growth temperature: 37°C
  Growth strain: DH5alpha
  Copy number: High Copy
Gene/Insert
  Gene/Insert name: STTM779.2
  Species: A. thaliana (mustard weed)
  Insert size (bp): 2846
  Promoter: 2x35S
  Cloning method: Restriction Enzyme; 5′ cloning site PacI (not destroyed); 3′ cloning site PacI (not destroyed)
  Sequencing primers: 5′ CACTATCCTTCGCAAGACCCTTCC; 3′ CAACACATGAGCGAAACCCTATAA
Terms and licenses: Academic/Nonprofit Terms; Industry Terms: Not Available to Industry
Depositor comments: The insert within this plasmid contains a 2x35S promoter, STTM, T35S and CmR. The STTM sequence in the plasmid contains discrepancies compared to the reference sequence. According to the depositing lab, these mutations should not affect plasmid function.
How to cite: pFGC5941-PacI-ath-STTM779.2 was a gift from Guiliang Tang (Addgene plasmid # 84145 ; http://n2t.net/addgene:84145 ; RRID:Addgene_84145)
