[The description below was written by a language model from this plasmid's Addgene catalogue record and pLannotate feature annotations shown in this document.]
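Description:
pFGC5941-PacI-ath-STTM779.2 is a plant expression binary vector built on the pFGC5941-PacI backbone and intended for Agrobacterium-mediated T-DNA delivery into Arabidopsis thaliana. The backbone carries a high-copy ColE1/pUC-type origin with the pBR322 bom site for propagation in E. coli, plus the pVS1 oriV, RepA and StaA functions that support replication and stable maintenance in Agrobacterium. An aphA-3 kanamycin resistance gene lies outside the T-DNA borders. A second bacterial marker, chloramphenicol acetyltransferase, arrives with the insert, so the finished plasmid is selected on both chloramphenicol and kanamycin. Between the nopaline-type left and right border repeats, a bar gene (phosphinothricin acetyltransferase) flanked by the mannopine synthase promoter and terminator provides Basta (glufosinate) selection of transformed plants.

The payload is a roughly 2.8 kb cassette cloned into a PacI site that is retained on both sides. According to the depositor it comprises a 2x35S promoter, the STTM779.2 element, a 35S terminator and CmR. The feature table agrees with this, showing a partial CaMV 35S promoter copy followed by a full one, a short unannotated gap where the STTM presumably sits, the CaMV poly(A) signal and then the cat gene. A short tandem target mimic is a non-coding transcript carrying two imperfect miRNA binding sites joined by a spacer. It sequesters its cognate small RNA and triggers its degradation, here miR779.2, giving a knockdown for loss-of-function studies of that miRNA. Remnants of the parental vector, including an OCS terminator, a lacZα fragment and T7 and SP6 promoters, are also annotated. The depositor notes that the STTM sequence differs from the reference at some positions but states that this should not affect function.
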