Features (pLannotate 1.2.2; 27 found; start..end, strand, type, name):
    156..501     +  promoter       CaMV 35S promoter: strong constitutive promoter from cauliflower mosaic virus
    453..499     +  promoter       minimal CaMV 35S promoter: minimal 35S promoter from cauliflower mosaic virus
    669..845     +  polyA_signal   CaMV poly(A) signal: cauliflower mosaic virus polyadenylation signal
   1407..1425    -  promoter       SP6 promoter: promoter for bacteriophage SP6 RNA polymerase
   1490..2149    -  CDS            CmR: chloramphenicol acetyltransferase; cat; confers resistance to chloramphenicol
   2150..2186    -  promoter       cat promoter (fragment): promoter of the E. coli cat gene encoding chloramphenicol acetyltransferase
   2186..2214    -  promoter       tet promoter: E. coli promoter for tetracycline efflux protein gene
   2276..2444    -  rep_origin     ori (fragment): high-copy-number ColE1/pMB1/pBR322/pUC origin of replication
   2489..2869    +  promoter       MAS promoter: mannopine synthase promoter (Velten et al., 1984)
   2875..3423    +  CDS            bar: PAT_STRHY - Experimental evidence at protein level: Swiss-Prot protein existence level 1. Inactivates phosphinothricin (PPT) by transfer of an acetyl group from acetyl CoA. Can also acetylate demethylphosphinothricin but not PTT or glutamate. This enzyme is an effector of phosphinothricin tripeptide (PTT or bialaphos) resistance. From Streptomyces hygroscopicus. Introduced by genetic manipulation and expressed in glufosinate-tolerant maize by Dekalb Genetics.
   3436..3688    +  terminator     MAS terminator: mannopine synthase terminator
   3774..3798    -  misc_feature   LB T-DNA repeat: left border repeat from nopaline C58 T-DNA
   4223..5017    +  CDS            KanR: aminoglycoside phosphotransferase; aphA-3; confers resistance to kanamycin
   5104..5692    +  rep_origin     ori: high-copy-number ColE1/pMB1/pBR322/pUC origin of replication
   5878..6018    -  misc_feature   bom: basis of mobility region from pBR322
   6120..6159    -  CDS            rop (fragment): Rop protein, which maintains plasmids at low copy number; rop
   6362..6556    -  rep_origin     pVS1 oriV: origin of replication for the Pseudomonas plasmid pVS1 (Heeb et al., 2000)
   6622..7695    -  CDS            pVS1 RepA: replication protein from the Pseudomonas plasmid pVS1 (Heeb et al., 2000)
   8124..8753    -  CDS            pVS1 StaA: stability protein from the Pseudomonas plasmid pVS1 (Heeb et al., 2000)
   9313..9714    -  CDS            Y4CG_SINFN (fragment): Protein inferred from homology: Swiss-Prot protein existence level 3. From Sinorhizobium fredii (strain NBRC 101917 / NGR234).
  10054..10078   -  misc_feature   RB T-DNA repeat: right border repeat from nopaline C58 T-DNA
  10144..10298   -  CDS            lacZα (fragment): LacZα fragment of β-galactosidase; lacZ fragment
  10301..10321   -  misc_feature   MCS (fragment): pUC18/19 multiple cloning site
  10322..11029   -  terminator     OCS terminator: octopine synthase terminator
  11062..11103   -  rep_origin     ori (fragment): high-copy-number ColE1/pMB1/pBR322/pUC origin of replication
  11208..11226   +  promoter       T7 promoter: promoter for bacteriophage T7 RNA polymerase
  11295..105     +  promoter       CaMV 35S promoter (fragment) (across the origin): strong constitutive promoter from cauliflower mosaic virus
>Addgene plasmid #84145 | pFGC5941-PacI-ath-STTM779.2 | addgene full sequence | sequence record 167599 | Addgene NGS Result
CCCACGAGGAGCATCGTGGGAAAAGAAGACGTTCCAACCACGTCTTCAAAGCAAGTGGATTGATGTGACA
TCTCCACTGACGTAAGGGATGACGCACAATCCCACCCCTACTCCAAAAATGTCAAAGATACTGTCTCAGA
AGACCAAAGGGCTATTGAGACTTTTCAACAAAGGGTAATTTCGGGAAACCTCCTCGGATTCCATTGCCCA
GCTATCTGTCACCTCATCGAAAGGACAGTAGAAAAGGAAGGTGGCTCCTACAAATGCCATCATTGCGATA
AAGGAAAGGCTATCATTCAAGATGCCTCTGCCGACAGTGGTCCCAAAGATGGACCCCCACCCACGAGGAG
CATCGTGGAAAAAGAAGACGTTCCAACCACGTCTTCAAAGCAAGTGGATTGATGTGACATCTCCACTGAC
ATAAGGGATGACGCACAACCCCACTATCCTTCGCAAGACCCTTCCTCTATATAAGGAAGTTCATTTCATT
TGGAGAGGACAGCCCAAGCTTAGTCAACGAAACTGTTTCCAATCAGTTGTTGTTGTTATGGTCTAATTTG
CCATTTAAATATGGTCTAAAGAAGAAGAATAGTCAACGAAACTGTTTCCAATCAGAATTCGGTACGCTGA
AATCACCAGTCTCTCTCTACAAATCTATCTCTCTCTATTTTCTCCATAAATAATGTGTGAGTAGTTTCCC
GATAAGGGAAATTAGGGTTCTTATAGGGTTTCGCTCATGTGTTGAGCATATAAGAAACCCTTAGTATGTA
TTTGTATTTGTAAAATACTTCTATCAATAAAATTTCTAATTCCTAAAACCAAAATCCAGTACTAAAATCC
AGATCTCTTAAAGTCCCTATAGATCTTTGTCGTGAATATAAACCAGACACGAGACGACTAGACCTGGAGC
CCAGACGCCGTTCGAAGCTAGAAGTACCGCTTAGGCAGGAGGCCGTTAGGGAAAAGATGCTAAGGCAGGG
TTGGTTACGTTGACTCCCCCGTAGGTTTGGTTTAAATATGATGAAGTGGACGGAAGGAAGGAGGAAGACG
AGGAAGGATAAGGTTGCAGGCCCTGTGCAAGGTAAGAAGATGGAAATTTGATAGAGGTACGCTACTATAC
TTATACTATACGCTAAGGGAATGATTGTATTTATACCCTATACCCCCTAATAACCCCTTATCAATTTAAG
AAATAATCCGCATAAGCCCCCGCTTAAAAATTGGTATCAGAGCCATGAATAGGTCTATGACCAAAACTCA
AGAGGATAAAACCTCACCAAAATACGAAAGAGTCCTTAACTCTAAAGATAAAAGATCTTTCAAGATCAAA
ACTAGTTCCCTCACACCGGTGACGGGGATCGCATGCGACCTCTAGACCATCACATTGGAGCTTCAGCTGC
TCGAGTTCTATAGTGTCACCTAAATCGTATGTGTATGATACATAAGGTTATGTATTAATTGTAGCCGCGT
TCTTACGTCGACGTACCAATTACGCCCCGCCCTGTCACTCATCGCAGTACTGTTGTAATTCATTAAGCAT
TCTGCCGACATGGAAGCCATCGCAAGCGGCATGATGAACCTGAATCGCCAGCGGCATCAGCACCTTGTCG
CCTTGCGTATAATATTTGCCCATGGTGAAAACGGGGGCGAAGAAGTTGTCCATATTGGCCACGTTTAAAT
CAAAACTGGTGAAACTCACCCAGGGATTGGCTGAGACGAAAAACATATTCTCAATAAACCCTTTAGGGAA
ATAGGCCAGGTTTTCACCGTAACACGCCACATCTTGCGAATATATGTGTAGAAACTGCCGGAAATCGTCG
TGGTATTCACTCCAGAGCGATGAAAACGTTTCAGTTTGCTCATGGAAAACGGTGTAACAAGGGTGAACAC
TATCCCATATTACCAGCTCACCGTCTTTCATTGCCATACGGAACTCCGGATGAGCATTCATCAGGCGGGC
AAGAATGTGAATAAAGGCCGGATAAAACTTGTGCTTATTTTTCTTTACGGTCTTTAAAAAGGCCGTAATA
TCCAGCTGAACGGTCTGGTTATAGGTACATTGAGCAACTGACTGAAATGCCTCAAAATGTTCTTTACGAT
GCCATTGGGATATATCAACGGTGGTATATCCAGTGATTTCTTTCTCCATTTTAGCTTCCTTAGCTCCTGA
AAATCTCGATAACTCATTAAAGCTTATCGATGATAAGCTGTCAAACATGAGAATTTAGCCCGCCTAATGA
GCGGGCTTTTTGTTGTGATCCGCGTTGCTGGCGTTTTTCCATAGGCTCCGCCCCCCTGACGAGCATCACA
AAAATCGACGCTCAAGTCAGAGGTGGCGAAACCCGACAGGACTATAAAGATACCAGGCGTTTCCCCCCTG
GAAGCTCCCTCGTGCGCTCTCCTGTTCCGACCCTGCCGCTTACCGGATACCTGTCCGCCTTTCTTAATTA
ACTCTCTAGACTCACCTAGGATCCATGAATTCTGAGATTTTTCAAATCAGTGCGCAAGACGTGACGTAAG
TATCCGAGTCAGTTTTTATTTTTCTACTAATTTGGTCGTTTATTTCGGCGTGTAGGACATGGCAACCGGG
CCTGAATTTCGCGGGTATTCTGTTTCTATTCCAACTTTTTCTTGATCCGCAGCCATTAACGACTTTTGAA
TAGATACGCTGACACGCCAAGCCTCGCTAGTCAAAAGTGTACCAAACAACGCTTTACAGCAAGAACGGAA
TGCGCGTGACGCTCGCGGTGACGCCATTTCGCCTTTTCAGAAATGGATAAATAGCCTTGCTTCCTATTAT
ATCTTCCCAAATTACCAATACATTACACTAGCATCTGAATTTCATAACCAATCTCGATACACCAAATCGA
ATCGATGAGCCCAGAACGACGCCCGGCCGACATCCGCCGTGCCACCGAGGCGGACATGCCGGCGGTCTGC
ACCATCGTCAACCACTACATCGAGACAAGCACGGTCAACTTCCGTACCGAGCCGCAGGAACCGCAGGAGT
GGACGGACGACCTCGTCCGTCTGCGGGAGCGCTATCCCTGGCTCGTCGCCGAGGTGGACGGCGAGGTCGC
CGGCATCGCCTACGCGGGCCCCTGGAAGGCACGCAACGCCTACGACTGGACGGCCGAGTCGACCGTGTAC
GTCTCCCCCCGCCACCAGCGGACGGGACTGGGCTCCACGCTCTACACCCACCTGCTGAAGTCCCTGGAGG
CACAGGGCTTCAAGAGCGTGGTCGCTGTCATCGGGCTGCCCAACGACCCGAGCGTGCGCATGCACGAGGC
GCTCGGATATGCCCCCCGCGGCATGCTGCGGGCGGCCGGCTTCAAGCACGGGAACTGGCATGACGTGGGT
TTCTGGCAGCTGGACTTCAGCCTGCCGGTACCGCCCCGTCCGGTCCTGCCCGTCACCGAGATTTGACTGC
AGAATCTTGGACTCCCATGTTGGCAAAGGCAACCAAACAAACAATGAATGATCCGCTCCTGCATATGGGG
CGGTTTGAGTATTTCAACTGCCATTTGGGCTGAATTGAAGACATGCTCCTGTCAGAAATTCCGTGATCTT
ACTCAATATTCAGTAATCTCGGCCAATATCCTAAATGTGCGTGGCTTTATCTGTCTTTGTATTGTTTCAT
CAATTCATGTAACGTTTGCTTTTCTTATGAATTTTCAAATAAATTATCAGATCCGAGCTCGAATTAATTC
GGCGTTAATTCAGTACATTAAAAACGTCCGCAATGTGTTATTAAGTTGTCTAAGCGTCAATTTGTTTACA
CCACAATATATCCTGCCACCAGCCAGCCAACAGCTCCCCGACCGGCAGCTCGGCACAAAATCACCACTCG
ATACAGGCAGCCCATCAGTCCGGGACGGCGTCAGCGGGAGAGCCGTTGTAAGGCGGCAGACTTTGCTCAT
GTTACCGATGCTATTCGGAAGAACGGCAACTAAGCTGCCGGGTTTGAAACACGGATGATCTCGCGGAGGG
TAGCATGTTGATTGTAACGATGACAGAGCGTTGCTGCCTGTGATCACCGCGGTTTCAAAATCGGCTCCGT
CGATACTATGTTATACGCCAACTTTGAAAACAACTTTGAAAAAGCTGTTTTCTGGTATTTAAGGTTTTAG
AATGCAAGGAACAGTGAATTGGAGTTCGTCTTGTTATAATTAGCTTCTTGGGGTATCTTTAAATACTGTA
GAAAAGAGGAAGGAAATAATAAATGGCTAAAATGAGAATATCACCGGAATTGAAAAAACTGATCGAAAAA
TACCGCTGCGTAAAAGATACGGAAGGAATGTCTCCTGCTAAGGTATATAAGCTGGTGGGAGAAAATGAAA
ACCTATATTTAAAAATGACGGACAGCCGGTATAAAGGGACCACCTATGATGTGGAACGGGAAAAGGACAT
GATGCTATGGCTGGAAGGAAAGCTGCCTGTTCCAAAGGTCCTGCACTTTGAACGGCATGATGGCTGGAGC
AATCTGCTCATGAGTGAGGCCGATGGCGTCCTTTGCTCGGAAGAGTATGAAGATGAACAAAGCCCTGAAA
AGATTATCGAGCTGTATGCGGAGTGCATCAGGCTCTTTCACTCCATCGACATATCGGATTGTCCCTATAC
GAATAGCTTAGACAGCCGCTTAGCCGAATTGGATTACTTACTGAATAACGATCTGGCCGATGTGGATTGC
GAAAACTGGGAAGAAGACACTCCATTTAAAGATCCGCGCGAGCTGTATGATTTTTTAAAGACGGAAAAGC
CCGAAGAGGAACTTGTCTTTTCCCACGGCGACCTGGGAGACAGCAACATCTTTGTGAAAGATGGCAAAGT
AAGTGGCTTTATTGATCTTGGGAGAAGCGGCAGGGCGGACAAGTGGTATGACATTGCCTTCTGCGTCCGG
TCGATCAGGGAGGATATCGGGGAAGAACAGTATGTCGAGCTATTTTTTGACTTACTGGGGATCAAGCCTG
ATTGGGAGAAAATAAAATATTATATTTTACTGGATGAATTGTTTTAGTACCTAGAATGCATGACCAAAAT
CCCTTAACGTGAGTTTTCGTTCCACTGAGCGTCAGACCCCGTAGAAAAGATCAAAGGATCTTCTTGAGAT
CCTTTTTTTCTGCGCGTAATCTGCTGCTTGCAAACAAAAAAACCACCGCTACCAGCGGTGGTTTGTTTGC
CGGATCAAGAGCTACCAACTCTTTTTCCGAAGGTAACTGGCTTCAGCAGAGCGCAGATACCAAATACTGT
CCTTCTAGTGTAGCCGTAGTTAGGCCACCACTTCAAGAACTCTGTAGCACCGCCTACATACCTCGCTCTG
CTAATCCTGTTACCAGTGGCTGCTGCCAGTGGCGATAAGTCGTGTCTTACCGGGTTGGACTCAAGACGAT
AGTTACCGGATAAGGCGCAGCGGTCGGGCTGAACGGGGGGTTCGTGCACACAGCCCAGCTTGGAGCGAAC
GACCTACACCGAACTGAGATACCTACAGCGTGAGCTATGAGAAAGCGCCACGCTTCCCGAAGGGAGAAAG
GCGGACAGGTATCCGGTAAGCGGCAGGGTCGGAACAGGAGAGCGCACGAGGGAGCTTCCAGGGGGAAACG
CCTGGTATCTTTATAGTCCTGTCGGGTTTCGCCACCTCTGACTTGAGCGTCGATTTTTGTGATGCTCGTC
AGGGGGGCGGAGCCTATGGAAAAACGCCAGCAACGCGGCCTTTTTACGGTTCCTGGCCTTTTGCTGGCCT
TTTGCTCACATGTTCTTTCCTGCGTTATCCCCTGATTCTGTGGATAACCGTATTACCGCCTTTGAGTGAG
CTGATACCGCTCGCCGCAGCCGAACGACCGAGCGCAGCGAGTCAGTGAGCGAGGAAGCGGAAGAGCGCCT
GATGCGGTATTTTCTCCTTACGCATCTGTGCGGTATTTCACACCGCATATGGTGCACTCTCAGTACAATC
TGCTCTGATGCCGCATAGTTAAGCCAGTATACACTCCGCTATCGCTACGTGACTGGGTCATGGCTGCGCC
CCGACACCCGCCAACACCCGCTGACGCGCCCTGACGGGCTTGTCTGCTCCCGGCATCCGCTTACAGACAA
GCTGTGACCGTCTCCGGGAGCTGCATGTGTCAGAGGTTTTCACCGTCATCACCGAAACGCGCGAGGCAGG
GTGCCTTGATGTGGGCGCCGGCGGTCGAGTGGCGACGGCGCGGCTTGTCCGCGCCCTGGTAGATTGCCTG
GCCGTAGGCCAGCCATTTTTGAGCGGCCAGCGGCCGCGATAGGCCGACGCGAAGCGGCGGGGCGTAGGGA
GCGCAGCGACCGAAGGGTAGGCGCTTTTTGCAGCTCTTCGGCTGTGCGCTGGCCAGACAGTTATGCACAG
GCCAGGCGGGTTTTAAGAGTTTTAATAAGTTTTAAAGAGTTTTAGGCGGAAAAATCGCCTTTTTTCTCTT
TTATATCAGTCACTTACATGTGTGACCGGTTCCCAATGTACGGCTTTGGGTTCCCAATGTACGGGTTCCG
GTTCCCAATGTACGGCTTTGGGTTCCCAATGTACGTGCTATCCACAGGAAAGAGACCTTTTCGACCTTTT
TCCCCTGCTAGGGCAATTTGCCCTAGCATCTGCTCCGTACATTAGGAACCGGCGGATGCTTCGCCCTCGA
TCAGGTTGCGGTAGCGCATGACTAGGATCGGGCCAGCCTGCCCCGCCTCCTCCTTCAAATCGTACTCCGG
CAGGTCATTTGACCCGATCAGCTTGCGCACGGTGAAACAGAACTTCTTGAACTCTCCGGCGCTGCCACTG
CGTTCGTAGATCGTCTTGAACAACCATCTGGCTTCTGCCTTGCCTGCGGCGCGGCGTGCCAGGCGGTAGA
GAAAACGGCCGATGCCGGGATCGATCAAAAAGTAATCGGGGTGAACCGTCAGCACGTCCGGGTTCTTGCC
TTCTGTGATCTCGCGGTACATCCAATCAGCTAGCTCGATCTCGATGTACTCCGGCCGCCCGGTTTCGCTC
TTTACGATCTTGTAGCGGCTAATCAAGGCTTCACCCTCGGATACCGTCACCAGGCGGCCGTTCTTGGCCT
TCTTCGTACGCTGCATGGCAACGTGCGTGGTGTTTAACCGAATGCAGGTTTCTACCAGGTCGTCTTTCTG
CTTTCCGCCATCGGCTCGCCGGCAGAACTTGAGTACGTCCGCAACGTGTGGACGGAACACGCGGCCGGGC
TTGTCTCCCTTCCCTTCCCGGTATCGGTTCATGGATTCGGTTAGATGGGAAACCGCCATCAGTACCAGGT
CGTAATCCCACACACTGGCCATGCCGGCCGGCCCTGCGGAAACCTCTACGTGCCCGTCTGGAAGCTCGTA
GCGGATCACCTCGCCAGCTCGTCGGTCACGCTTCGACAGACGGAAAACGGCCACGTCCATGATGCTGCGA
CTATCGCGGGTGCCCACGTCATAGAGCATCGGAACGAAAAAATCTGGTTGCTCGTCGCCCTTGGGCGGCT
TCCTAATCGACGGCGCACCGGCTGCCGGCGGTTGCCGGGATTCTTTGCGGATTCGATCAGCGGCCGCTTG
CCACGATTCACCGGGGCGTGCTTCTGCCTCGATGCGTTGCCGCTGGGCGGCCTGCGCGGCCTTCAACTTC
TCCACCAGGTCATCACCCAGCGCCGCGCCGATTTGTACCGGGCCGGATGGTTTGCGACCGCTCACGCCGA
TTCCTCGGGCTTGGGGGTTCCAGTGCCATTGCAGGGCCGGCAGGCAACCCAGCCGCTTACGCCTGGCCAA
CCGCCCGTTCCTCCACACATGGGGCATTCCACGGCGTCGGTGCCTGGTTGTTCTTGATTTTCCATGCCGC
CTCCTTTAGCCGCTAAAATTCATCTACTCATTTATTCATTTGCTCATTTACTCTGGTAGCTGCGCGATGT
ATTCAGATAGCAGCTCGGTAATGGTCTTGCCTTGGCGTACCGCGTACATCTTCAGCTTGGTGTGATCCTC
CGCCGGCAACTGAAAGTTGACCCGCTTCATGGCTGGCGTGTCTGCCAGGCTGGCCAACGTTGCAGCCTTG
CTGCTGCGTGCGCTCGGACGGCCGGCACTTAGCGTGTTTGTGCTTTTGCTCATTTTCTCTTTACCTCATT
AACTCAAATGAGTTTTGATTTAATTTCAGCGGCCAGCGCCTGGACCTCGCGGGCAGCGTCGCCCTCGGGT
TCTGATTCAAGAACGGTTGTGCCGGCGGCGGCAGTGCCTGGGTAGCTCACGCGCTGCGTGATACGGGACT
CAAGAATGGGCAGCTCGTACCCGGCCAGCGCCTCGGCAACCTCACCGCCGATGCGCGTGCCTTTGATCGC
CCGCGACACGACAAAGGCCGCTTGTAGCCTTCCATCCGTGACCTCAATGCGCTGCTTAACCAGCTCCACC
AGGTCGGCGGTGGCCCATATGTCGTAAGGGCTTGGCTGCACCGGAATCAGCACGAAGTCGGCTGCCTTGA
TCGCGGACACAGCCAAGTCCGCCGCCTGGGGCGCTCCGTCGATCACTACGAAGTCGCGCCGGCCGATGGC
CTTCACGTCGCGGTCAATCGTCGGGCGGTCGATGCCGACAACGGTTAGCGGTTGATCTTCCCGCACGGCC
GCCCAATCGCGGGCACTGCCCTGGGGATCGGAATCGACTAACAGAACATCGGCCCCGGCGAGTTGCAGGG
CGCGGGCTAGATGGGTTGCGATGGTCGTCTTGCCTGACCCGCCTTTCTGGTTAAGTACAGCGATAACCTT
CATGCGTTCCCCTTGCGTATTTGTTTATTTACTCATCGCATCATATACGCAGCGACCGCATGACGCAAGC
TGTTTTACTCAAATACACATCACCTTTTTAGACGGCGGCGCTCGGTTTCTTCAGCGGCCAAGCTGGCCGG
CCAGGCCGCCAGCTTGGCATCAGACAAACCGGCCAGGATTTCATGCAGCCGCACGGTTGAGACGTGCGCG
GGCGGCTCGAACACGTACCCGGCCGCGATCATCTCCGCCTCGATCTCTTCGGTAATGAAAAACGGTTCGT
CCTGGCCGTCCTGGTGCGGTTTCATGCTTGTTCCTCTTGGCGTTCATTCTCGGCGGCCGCCAGGGCGTCG
GCCTCGGTCAATGCGTCCTCACGGAAGGCACCGCGCCGCCTGGCCTCGGTGGGCGTCACTTCCTCGCTGC
GCTCAAGTGCGCGGTACAGGGTCGAGCGATGCACGCCAAGCAGTGCAGCCGCCTCTTTCACGGTGCGGCC
TTCCTGGTCGATCAGCTCGCGGGCGTGCGCGATCTGTGCCGGGGTGAGGGTAGGGCGGGGGCCAAACTTC
ACGCCTCGGGCCTTGGCGGCCTCGCGCCCGCTCCGGGTGCGGTCGATGATTAGGGAACGCTCGAACTCGG
CAATGCCGGCGAACACGGTCAACACCATGCGGCCGGCCGGCGTGGTGGTGTCGGCCCACGGCTCTGCCAG
GCTACGCAGGCCCGCGCCGGCCTCCTGGATGCGCTCGGCAATGTCCAGTAGGTCGCGGGTGCTGCGGGCC
AGGCGGTCTAGCCTGGTCACTGTCACAACGTCGCCAGGGCGTAGGTGGTCAAGCATCCTGGCCAGCTCCG
GGCGGTCGCGCCTGGTGCCGGTGATCTTCTCGGAAAACAGCTTGGTGCAGCCGGCCGCGTGCAGTTCGGC
CCGTTGGTTGGTCAAGTCCTGGTCGTCGGTGCTGACGCGGGCATAGCCCAGCAGGCCAGCGGCGGCGCTC
TTGTTCATGGCGTAATGTCTCCGGTTCTAGTCGCAAGTATTCTACTTTATGCGACTAAAACACGCGACAA
GAAAACGCCAGGAAAAGGGCAGGGCGGCAGCCTGTCGCGTAACTTAGGACTTGTGCGACATGTCGTTTTC
AGAAGACGGCTGCACTGAACGTCAGAAGCCGACTGCACTATAGCAGCGGAGGGGTTGGATCAAAGTACTT
TGATCCCGAGGGGAACCCTGTGGTTGGCATGCACATACAAATGGACGAACGGATAAACCTTTTCACGCCC
TTTTAAATATCCGATTATTCTAATAAACGCTCTTTTCTCTTAGGTTTACCCGCCAATATATCCTGTCAAA
CACTGATAGTTTAAACTGAAGGCGGGAAACGACAATCTGATCCAAGCTCAAGCTGCTCTAGCATTCGCCA
TTCAGGCTGCGCAACTGTTGGGAAGGGCGATCGGTGCGGGCCTCTTCGCTATTACGCCAGCTGGCGAAAG
GGGGATGTGCTGCAAGGCGATTAAGTTGGGTAACGCCAGGGTTTTCCCAGTCACGACGTTGTAAAACGAC
GGCCAGTGCCAAGCTTGCATGCCTGCAGGTCCTGCTGAGCCTCGACATGTTGTCGCAAAATTCGCCCTGG
ACCCGCCCAACGATTTGTCGTCACTGTCAAGGTTTGACCTGCACTTCATTTGGGGCCCACATACACCAAA
AAAATGCTGCATAATTCTCGGGGCAGCAAGTCGGTTACCCGGCCGCCGTGCTGGACCGGGTTGAATGGTG
CCCGTAACTTTCGGTAGAGCGGACGGCCAATACTCAACTTCAAGGAATCTCACCCATGCGCGCCGGCGGG
GAACCGGAGTTCCCTTCAGTGAGCGTTATTAGTTCGCCGCTCGGTGTGTCGTAGATACTAGCCCCTGGGG
CACTTTTGAAATTTGAATAAGATTTATGTAATCAGTCTTTTAGGTTTGACCGGTTCTGCCGCTTTTTTTA
AAATTGGATTTGTAATAATAAAACGCAATTGTTTGTTATTGTGGCGCTCTATCATAGATGTCGCTATAAA
CCTATTCAGCACAATATATTGTTTTCATTTTAATATTGTACATATAAGTAGTAGGGTACAATCAGTAAAT
TGAACGGAGAATATTATTCATAAAAATACGATAGTAACGGGTGATATATTCATTAGAATGAACCGAAACC
GGCGGTAAGGATCTGAGCTACACATGCTCAGGTTTTTTACAACGTGCACAACAGAATTGAAAGCAAATAT
CATGCGATCATAGGCGTCTCGCATATCTCATTAAAGCAGGACTCTAGGGACTAGTCCCGGGTCTTAATTA
AGTTTGCAAGCAGCAGATTACGCGCAGGAAAAAAGGATCTCAAGGAGATCCTTTGGATCACAAAAAAAAA
GCCCGCTCATTAGGCGGGTTAAATTCCCGGGTACTGCAGCCGATTCATTAATGCAGGTTAACCTGGCTTA
TCGAAATTAATACGACTCACTATAGGGAGACCGGCAGATCTGATCCCTACTCCAAAAATGTCAAAGATAC
AGTCTCAGAAGACCAAAGGGCTATTGAGACTTTTCAACAAAGGGTAATTTCGGGAAACCTCCTCGGATTC
CATTGCCCAGCTATCTGTCACTTCATCGAAAGGACAGTGGAAAAGGAAGGTGGCTCCTACAAATGCCATC
ATTGCGATAAAGGAAAGGCTATCATTCAAGATGCCTCTGCCGACAGTGGTCCCAAAGATGGGCCCCCA
