>Addgene plasmid #84145 | pFGC5941-PacI-ath-STTM779.2 | depositor partial sequence | sequence record 160701 | STTM
AGTCAACGAAACTGTTTCCAATCAGTTGTTGTTGTTATGGTCTAATTTAAATATGGTCTAAAGAAGAAGA
ATAGTCAACGAAACTGTTTCCAATCA
